Addgene plasmid #19549: pcDNA5/FRT/TO HIS DNAJB1
Depositing lab: Harm Kampinga. Depositing organization: University Medical Center Groningen. Publication: Computational analysis of the human HSPH/HSPA/DNAJ family and cloning of a human HSPH/HSPA/DNAJ expression library. Hageman J, Kampinga HH. Cell Stress Chaperones. 2009 Jan;14(1):1-21. doi: 10.1007/s12192-008-0060-2. Epub 2008 Aug 7. PubMed 18686016.
Backbone
  Vector backbone: pcDNA5/FRT/TO
  Backbone manufacturer: Invitrogen
  Backbone size w/o insert (bp): 5137
  Vector type: Mammalian Expression
  Selectable markers: Hygromycin
Growth in bacteria
  Bacterial resistance: Ampicillin, 100 μg/mL
  Growth temperature: 37°C
  Growth strain: DH5alpha
  Copy number: High Copy
Gene/Insert
  Gene/Insert name: DnaJ (Hsp40) homolog, subfamily B, member 1 (alt names: DNAJB1; Hdj1; Sis1; HSPF1; Hsp40)
  Species: H. sapiens (human)
  Insert size (bp): 1052
  Entrez Gene: DNAJB1 (a.k.a. HSPF1, Hdj1, Hsp40, RSPH16B, Sis1)
  Tag / fusion protein: His (N terminal on backbone)
  Cloning method: Restriction Enzyme; 5′ cloning site BamHI (not destroyed); 3′ cloning site NotI (not destroyed)
  Sequencing primers: 5′ LNCX; 3′ BGH-rev
Terms and licenses: Academic/Nonprofit Terms; Industry Terms: Not Available to Industry
Depositor comments: Part of the HSP40 gene family Disclaimer: For cloning the various HSP genes, the Stratagene reference RNA for cDNA synthesis was used and genes were amplified from this mixture that originates from 10 different cell lines from different somatic origin and ultimately coming from 10 different individuals. This strategy was used to maximize the chance for the presence of individual HSP transcripts. Users must be aware that this mixture thus represents 20 complete haploid genomes, meaning that for each individual gene there might be polymorphisms that could potentially have functional consequences. The library was sequence verified only for the presence of the correct gene.
How to cite: pcDNA5/FRT/TO HIS DNAJB1 was a gift from Harm Kampinga (Addgene plasmid # 19549 ; http://n2t.net/addgene:19549 ; RRID:Addgene_19549)
