[The description below was written by a language model from this plasmid's Addgene catalogue record and pLannotate feature annotations shown in this document.]
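Description:
pcDNA5/FRT/TO HIS DNAJB1 is a mammalian expression plasmid built on the Invitrogen pcDNA5/FRT/TO backbone. It carries the human DNAJB1 coding sequence (also known as Hsp40, Hdj1 or HSPF1), a J-domain co-chaperone that interacts with HSP70 and stimulates its ATPase activity. The roughly 1 kb insert was cloned between BamHI and NotI sites, both retained, downstream of a His tag supplied by the modified backbone, so the protein is produced with an N-terminal His tag. The tag itself is not annotated in the feature table. In E. coli the plasmid is maintained at high copy through a ColE1/pUC-type origin and selected with ampicillin via the β-lactamase gene.

Expression is driven by the CMV immediate-early enhancer and promoter. This is followed by short elements that the automated annotation labels as tet-operator-containing promoter fragments, which correspond to the tetracycline operator sites of the "TO" design. In cells expressing the Tet repressor, transcription is held off until tetracycline or doxycycline is added, whereas in cells lacking the repressor the promoter behaves constitutively. The transcript ends at the bGH polyadenylation signal.

Downstream lies an FRT site directly preceding a hygromycin resistance coding sequence with an SV40 poly(A) signal and no annotated promoter of its own. This arrangement allows FLP-mediated integration into a host line carrying a genomic FRT site, where the resistance gene becomes expressed, yielding isogenic, hygromycin-selectable stable lines.

The construct belongs to a human HSPH/HSPA/DNAJ chaperone expression library. The depositor notes that inserts were amplified from pooled reference RNA from ten cell lines and were verified only for gene identity, so polymorphisms with possible functional consequences may be present.
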