Features (pLannotate 1.2.2; 21 found; start..end, strand, type, name):
     28..80      -  misc_feature   bom (fragment): basis of mobility region from pBR322
    235..614     +  enhancer       CMV enhancer: human cytomegalovirus immediate early enhancer
    615..818     +  promoter       CMV promoter: human cytomegalovirus (CMV) immediate early promoter
    820..839     +  promoter       PLtetO-1 promoter (fragment): modified phage lambda PL promoter with tet operator sites (Lutz and Bujard, 1997)
    841..860     +  promoter       PLtetO-1 promoter (fragment): modified phage lambda PL promoter with tet operator sites (Lutz and Bujard, 1997)
    868..901     +  promoter       TRE3GV promoter (fragment): 3rd-generation Tet-responsive promoter that can be activated by binding of Tet-On® 3G, optimized for retroviral and lentiviral vectors
   1023..2042    +  CDS            DNAJB1: DNJB1_HUMAN - Also known as DNAJ1, HDJ1, HSPF1. Experimental evidence at protein level: Swiss-Prot protein existence level 1. Interacts with HSP70 and can stimulate its ATPase activity. Stimulates the association between HSC70 and HIP. Negatively regulates heat shock-induced HSF1 transcriptional activity during the attenuation and recovery phase period of the heat shock response (PubMed:9499401). Stimulates ATP hydrolysis and the folding of unfolded proteins mediated by HSPA1A/B (in vitro) (PubMed:24318877). From Homo sapiens (Human).
   2096..2320    +  polyA_signal   bGH poly(A) signal: bovine growth hormone polyadenylation signal
   2324..2345    +  promoter       SV40 promoter (fragment): SV40 enhancer and early promoter
   2366..2599    +  rep_origin     f1 ori (fragment) (sequence partly withheld): f1 bacteriophage origin of replication; arrow indicates direction of (+) strand synthesis
   2604..2651    +  protein_bind   FRT: FLP-mediated recombination occurs in the 8-bp core sequence TCTAGAAA (Turan and Bode, 2011). FLP recombinase from the Saccharomyces cerevisiae 2μ plasmid
   2659..3681    +  CDS            HygR: aminoglycoside phosphotransferase from E. coli; aph(4)-Ia; confers resistance to hygromycin
   3691..3816    +  CDS            ble (fragment): BLE_KLEPN - Experimental evidence at protein level: Swiss-Prot protein existence level 1. Binding protein with a strong affinity to the bleomycin family of antibiotics. Binds to CL990; an antimitotic-antibiotic compound. From Klebsiella pneumoniae.
   3811..3932    +  polyA_signal   SV40 poly(A) signal: SV40 polyadenylation signal
   4005..4021    -  protein_bind   lac operator: The lac repressor binds to the lac operator to inhibit transcription in E. coli. This inhibition can be relieved by adding lactose or isopropyl-β-D-thiogalactopyranoside (IPTG). lac repressor encoded by lacI
   4029..4059    -  promoter       lac promoter: promoter for the E. coli lac operon
   4074..4095    -  protein_bind   CAP binding site: CAP binding activates transcription in the presence of cAMP. E. coli catabolite activator protein
   4108..4200    -  CDS            lacI (fragment): lac repressor; lacI; The lac repressor binds to the lac operator to inhibit transcription in E. coli. This inhibition can be relieved by adding lactose or isopropyl-β-D-thiogalactopyranoside (IPTG).
   4383..4971    -  rep_origin     ori: high-copy-number ColE1/pMB1/pBR322/pUC origin of replication
   5142..6002    -  CDS            AmpR: β-lactamase; bla; confers resistance to ampicillin, carbenicillin, and related antibiotics
   6003..6107    -  promoter       AmpR promoter: bla
>Addgene plasmid #19549 | pcDNA5/FRT/TO HIS DNAJB1 | depositor full sequence | sequence record 9185 | Author sequence
GACGGATCGGGAGATCTCCCGATCCCCTATGGTGCACTCTCAGTACAATCTGCTCTGATGCCGCATAGTT
AAGCCAGTATCTGCTCCCTGCTTGTGTGTTGGAGGTCGCTGAGTAGTGCGCGAGCAAAATTTAAGCTACA
ACAAGGCAAGGCTTGACCGACAATTGCATGAAGAATCTGCTTAGGGTTAGGCGTTTTGCGCTGCTTCGCG
ATGTACGGGCCAGATATACGCGTTGACATTGATTATTGACTAGTTATTAATAGTAATCAATTACGGGGTC
ATTAGTTCATAGCCCATATATGGAGTTCCGCGTTACATAACTTACGGTAAATGGCCCGCCTGGCTGACCG
CCCAACGACCCCCGCCCATTGACGTCAATAATGACGTATGTTCCCATAGTAACGCCAATAGGGACTTTCC
ATTGACGTCAATGGGTGGAGTATTTACGGTAAACTGCCCACTTGGCAGTACATCAAGTGTATCATATGCC
AAGTACGCCCCCTATTGACGTCAATGACGGTAAATGGCCCGCCTGGCATTATGCCCAGTACATGACCTTA
TGGGACTTTCCTACTTGGCAGTACATCTACGTATTAGTCATCGCTATTACCATGGTGATGCGGTTTTGGC
AGTACATCAATGGGCGTGGATAGCGGTTTGACTCACGGGGATTTCCAAGTCTCCACCCCATTGACGTCAA
TGGGAGTTTGTTTTGGCACCAAAATCAACGGGACTTTCCAAAATGTCGTAACAACTCCGCCCCATTGACG
CAAATGGGCGGTAGGCGTGTACGGTGGGAGGTCTATATAAGCAGAGCTCTCCCTATCAGTGATAGAGATC
TCCCTATCAGTGATAGAGATCGTCGACGAGCTCGTTTAGTGAACCGTCAGATCGCCTGGAGACGCCATCC
ACGCTGTTTTGACCTCCATAGAAGACACCGGGACCGATCCAGCCTCCGGACTCTAGCGTTTAAACTTAAG
CTTCTGCAGACCATGCATCATCACCATCACCATGGATCCACCATGGGTAAAGACTACTACCAGACGTTGG
GCCTGGCCCGCGGCGCGTCGGACGAGGAGATCAAGCGGGCCTACCGCCGCCAGGCGCTGCGCTACCACCC
GGACAAGAACAAGGAGCCCGGCGCCGAGGAGAAGTTCAAGGAGATCGCTGAGGCCTACGACGTGCTCAGC
GACCCGCGCAAGCGCGAGATCTTCGACCGCTACGGGGAGGAAGGCCTAAAGGGGAGTGGCCCCAGTGGCG
GTAGCGGCGGTGGTGCCAATGGTACCTCTTTCAGCTACACATTCCATGGAGACCCTCATGCCATGTTTGC
TGAGTTCTTCGGTGGCAGAAATCCCTTTGACACCTTTTTTGGGCAGCGGAACGGGGAGGAAGGCATGGAC
ATTGATGACCCATTCTCTGGCTTCCCTATGGGCATGGGTGGCTTCACCAACGTGAACTTTGGCCGCTCCC
GCTCTGCCCAAGAGCCCGCCCGAAAGAAGCAAGATCCCCCAGTCACCCACGACCTTCGAGTCTCCCTTGA
AGAGATCTACAGCGGCTGTACCAAGAAGATGAAAATCTCCCACAAGCGGCTAAACCCCGACGGAAAGAGC
ATTCGAAACGAAGACAAAATATTGACCATCGAAGTGAAGAAGGGGTGGAAAGAAGGAACCAAAATCACTT
TCCCCAAGGAAGGAGACCAGACCTCCAACAACATTCCAGCTGATATCGTCTTTGTTTTAAAGGACAAGCC
CCACAATATCTTTAAGAGAGATGGCTCTGATGTCATTTATCCTGCCAGGATCAGCCTCCGGGAGGCTCTG
TGTGGCTGCACAGTGAACGTCCCCACTCTGGACGGCAGGACGATACCCGTCGTATTCAAAGATGTTATCA
GGCCTGGCATGCGGCGAAAAGTTCCTGGAGAAGGCCTCCCCCTCCCCAAAACACCCGAGAAACGTGGGGA
CCTCATTATTGAGTTTGAAGTGATCTTCCCCGAAAGGATTCCCCAGACATCAAGAACCGTACTTGAGCAG
GTTCTTCCAATATAGGCGGCCGCTCGAGTCTAGAGGGCCCGTTTAAACCCGCTGATCAGCCTCGACTGTG
CCTTCTAGTTGCCAGCCATCTGTTGTTTGCCCCTCCCCCGTGCCTTCCTTGACCCTGGAAGGTGCCACTC
CCACTGTCCTTTCCTAATAAAATGAGGAAATTGCATCGCATTGTCTGAGTAGGTGTCATTCTATTCTGGG
GGGTGGGGTGGGGCAGGACAGCAAGGGGGAGGATTGGGAAGACAATAGCAGGCATGCTGGGGATGCGGTG
GGCTCTATGGCTTCTGAGGCGGAAAGAACCAGCTGGGGCTCTAGGGGGTATCCCC
[124 nt withheld, positions 2366-2489]
C
[91 nt withheld, positions 2491-2581]
AGGGTGATGGTTCACGTACCTAGAAGTTCCTATTCCGAAGTTCCTATTCTCTAGAAAGTATAGGAACTTC
CTTGGCCAAAAAGCCTGAACTCACCGCGACGTCTGTCGAGAAGTTTCTGATCGAAAAGTTCGACAGCGTC
TCCGACCTGATGCAGCTCTCGGAGGGCGAAGAATCTCGTGCTTTCAGCTTCGATGTAGGAGGGCGTGGAT
ATGTCCTGCGGGTAAATAGCTGCGCCGATGGTTTCTACAAAGATCGTTATGTTTATCGGCACTTTGCATC
GGCCGCGCTCCCGATTCCGGAAGTGCTTGACATTGGGGAATTCAGCGAGAGCCTGACCTATTGCATCTCC
CGCCGTGCACAGGGTGTCACGTTGCAAGACCTGCCTGAAACCGAACTGCCCGCTGTTCTGCAGCCGGTCG
CGGAGGCCATGGATGCGATCGCTGCGGCCGATCTTAGCCAGACGAGCGGGTTCGGCCCATTCGGACCGCA
AGGAATCGGTCAATACACTACATGGCGTGATTTCATATGCGCGATTGCTGATCCCCATGTGTATCACTGG
CAAACTGTGATGGACGACACCGTCAGTGCGTCCGTCGCGCAGGCTCTCGATGAGCTGATGCTTTGGGCCG
AGGACTGCCCCGAAGTCCGGCACCTCGTGCACGCGGATTTCGGCTCCAACAATGTCCTGACGGACAATGG
CCGCATAACAGCGGTCATTGACTGGAGCGAGGCGATGTTCGGGGATTCCCAATACGAGGTCGCCAACATC
TTCTTCTGGAGGCCGTGGTTGGCTTGTATGGAGCAGCAGACGCGCTACTTCGAGCGGAGGCATCCGGAGC
TTGCAGGATCGCCGCGGCTCCGGGCGTATATGCTCCGCATTGGTCTTGACCAACTCTATCAGAGCTTGGT
TGACGGCAATTTCGATGATGCAGCTTGGGCGCAGGGTCGATGCGACGCAATCGTCCGATCCGGAGCCGGG
ACTGTCGGGCGTACACAAATCGCCCGCAGAAGCGCGGCCGTCTGGACCGATGGCTGTGTAGAAGTACTCG
CCGATAGTGGAAACCGACGCCCCAGCACTCGTCCGAGGGCAAAGGAATAGCACGTACTACGAGATTTCGA
TTCCACCGCCGCCTTCTATGAAAGGTTGGGCTTCGGAATCGTTTTCCGGGACGCCGGCTGGATGATCCTC
CAGCGCGGGGATCTCATGCTGGAGTTCTTCGCCCACCCCAACTTGTTTATTGCAGCTTATAATGGTTACA
AATAAAGCAATAGCATCACAAATTTCACAAATAAAGCATTTTTTTCACTGCATTCTAGTTGTGGTTTGTC
CAAACTCATCAATGTATCTTATCATGTCTGTATACCGTCGACCTCTAGCTAGAGCTTGGCGTAATCATGG
TCATAGCTGTTTCCTGTGTGAAATTGTTATCCGCTCACAATTCCACACAACATACGAGCCGGAAGCATAA
AGTGTAAAGCCTGGGGTGCCTAATGAGTGAGCTAACTCACATTAATTGCGTTGCGCTCACTGCCCGCTTT
CCAGTCGGGAAACCTGTCGTGCCAGCTGCATTAATGAATCGGCCAACGCGCGGGGAGAGGCGGTTTGCGT
ATTGGGCGCTCTTCCGCTTCCTCGCTCACTGACTCGCTGCGCTCGGTCGTTCGGCTGCGGCGAGCGGTAT
CAGCTCACTCAAAGGCGGTAATACGGTTATCCACAGAATCAGGGGATAACGCAGGAAAGAACATGTGAGC
AAAAGGCCAGCAAAAGGCCAGGAACCGTAAAAAGGCCGCGTTGCTGGCGTTTTTCCATAGGCTCCGCCCC
CCTGACGAGCATCACAAAAATCGACGCTCAAGTCAGAGGTGGCGAAACCCGACAGGACTATAAAGATACC
AGGCGTTTCCCCCTGGAAGCTCCCTCGTGCGCTCTCCTGTTCCGACCCTGCCGCTTACCGGATACCTGTC
CGCCTTTCTCCCTTCGGGAAGCGTGGCGCTTTCTCATAGCTCACGCTGTAGGTATCTCAGTTCGGTGTAG
GTCGTTCGCTCCAAGCTGGGCTGTGTGCACGAACCCCCCGTTCAGCCCGACCGCTGCGCCTTATCCGGTA
ACTATCGTCTTGAGTCCAACCCGGTAAGACACGACTTATCGCCACTGGCAGCAGCCACTGGTAACAGGAT
TAGCAGAGCGAGGTATGTAGGCGGTGCTACAGAGTTCTTGAAGTGGTGGCCTAACTACGGCTACACTAGA
AGAACAGTATTTGGTATCTGCGCTCTGCTGAAGCCAGTTACCTTCGGAAAAAGAGTTGGTAGCTCTTGAT
CCGGCAAACAAACCACCGCTGGTAGCGGTGGTTTTTTTGTTTGCAAGCAGCAGATTACGCGCAGAAAAAA
AGGATCTCAAGAAGATCCTTTGATCTTTTCTACGGGGTCTGACGCTCAGTGGAACGAAAACTCACGTTAA
GGGATTTTGGTCATGAGATTATCAAAAAGGATCTTCACCTAGATCCTTTTAAATTAAAAATGAAGTTTTA
AATCAATCTAAAGTATATATGAGTAAACTTGGTCTGACAGTTACCAATGCTTAATCAGTGAGGCACCTAT
CTCAGCGATCTGTCTATTTCGTTCATCCATAGTTGCCTGACTCCCCGTCGTGTAGATAACTACGATACGG
GAGGGCTTACCATCTGGCCCCAGTGCTGCAATGATACCGCGAGACCCACGCTCACCGGCTCCAGATTTAT
CAGCAATAAACCAGCCAGCCGGAAGGGCCGAGCGCAGAAGTGGTCCTGCAACTTTATCCGCCTCCATCCA
GTCTATTAATTGTTGCCGGGAAGCTAGAGTAAGTAGTTCGCCAGTTAATAGTTTGCGCAACGTTGTTGCC
ATTGCTACAGGCATCGTGGTGTCACGCTCGTCGTTTGGTATGGCTTCATTCAGCTCCGGTTCCCAACGAT
CAAGGCGAGTTACATGATCCCCCATGTTGTGCAAAAAAGCGGTTAGCTCCTTCGGTCCTCCGATCGTTGT
CAGAAGTAAGTTGGCCGCAGTGTTATCACTCATGGTTATGGCAGCACTGCATAATTCTCTTACTGTCATG
CCATCCGTAAGATGCTTTTCTGTGACTGGTGAGTACTCAACCAAGTCATTCTGAGAATAGTGTATGCGGC
GACCGAGTTGCTCTTGCCCGGCGTCAATACGGGATAATACCGCGCCACATAGCAGAACTTTAAAAGTGCT
CATCATTGGAAAACGTTCTTCGGGGCGAAAACTCTCAAGGATCTTACCGCTGTTGAGATCCAGTTCGATG
TAACCCACTCGTGCACCCAACTGATCTTCAGCATCTTTTACTTTCACCAGCGTTTCTGGGTGAGCAAAAA
CAGGAAGGCAAAATGCCGCAAAAAAGGGAATAAGGGCGACACGGAAATGTTGAATACTCATACTCTTCCT
TTTTCAATATTATTGAAGCATTTATCAGGGTTATTGTCTCATGAGCGGATACATATTTGAATGTATTTAG
AAAAATAAACAAATAGGGGTTCCGCGCACATTTCCCCGAAAAGTGCCACCTGACGTC
