>Addgene plasmid #19549 | pcDNA5/FRT/TO HIS DNAJB1 | addgene partial sequence | sequence record 25326 | 19549 with LNCX
CGCTGTTTTGACCTCCATAGAAGACACCGGGACCGATCCAGCCTCCGGACTCTAGCGTTTAAACTTAAGC
TTCTGCAGACCATGCATCATCACCATCACCATGGATCCACCATGGGTAAAGACTACTACCAGACGTTGGG
CCTGGCCCGCGGCGCGTCGGACGAGGAGATCAAGCGGGCCTACCGCCGCCAGGCGCTGCGCTACCACCCG
GACAAGAACAAGGAGCCCGGCGCCGAGGAGAAGTTCAAGGAGATCGCTGAGGCCTACGACGTGCTCAGCG
ACCCGCGCAAGCGCGAGATCTTCGACCGCTACGGGGAGGAAGGCCTAAAGGGGAGTGGCCCCAGTGGCGG
TAGCGGCGGTGGTGCCAATGGTACCTCTTTCAGCTACACATTCCATGGAGACCCTCATGCCATGTTTGCT
GAGTTCTTCGGTGGCAGAAATCCCTTTGACACCTTTTTTGGGCAGCGGAACGGGGAGGAAGGCATGGACA
TTGATGACCCATTCTCTGGCTTCCCTATGGGCATGGGTGGCTTCACCAACGTGAACTTTGGCCGCTCCCG
CTCTGCCCAAGAGCCCGCCCGAAAGAAGCAAGATCCCCCAGTCACCCACGACCTTCGAGTCTCCCTTGAA
GAGATCTACAGCGGCTGTACCAAGAAGATGAAAATCTCCCACAAGCGGCTAAACCCCGACGGAAAGAGCA
TTCGAAACGAAGACAAAATATTGACCATCGAAGTGAAGANGGGGTGGAAGAANGAACCAAAATCACTTTC
CCCAAGGAAGGAGACCAGACCTCCAACAACATTCCAGCTGATATCGTCTTTGTTTTAAAGGACAA
